>Addgene plasmid #210483 | pDN0604 (pDEST, HygR) | addgene full sequence | sequence record 417816 | Addgene NGS Result
GAAGGGAACTTTACACTTCTCCTATGCACATATATTAATGTAACTATAACGGTCCTAAGGTAGCGAAATT
AAAGTCCAATGCTAGTAGAGAAGGGGGGTAACACCCCTCCGCGCTCTTTTCCGATTTTTTTCTAAACCGT
GGAATATTTCGGATATCCTTTTGTTGTTTCCGGGTGTACAATATGGACTTCCTCTTTTCTGGCAACCAAA
CCCATACATCGGGATTCCTATAATACCTTCGTTGGTCTCCCTAACATGTAGGTGGCGGAGGGGAGATATA
CAATAGAACAGATACCAGACAAGACATAATGGGCTAAACAAGACTACACCAATTACACTGCCTCATTGAT
GGTGGTACATAACGAACTAATACTGTAGCCCTAGACTTGATAGCCATCATCATATCGAAGTTTCACTACC
CTTTTTCCATTTGCCATCTATTGAAGTAATAATAGGCGCATGCAACTTCTTTTCTTTTTTTTTCTTTTCT
CTCTCCCCCGTTGTTGTCTCACCATATCCGCAATGACAAAAAAATGATGGAAGACACTAAAGGAAAAAAT
TAACGACAAAGACAGCACCAACAGATGTCGTTGTTCCAGAGCTGATGAGGGGTATCTCGAAGCACACGAA
ACTTTTTCCTTCCTTCATTCACGCACACTACTCTCTAATGAGCAACGGTATACGGCCTTCCTTCCAGTTA
CTTGAATTTGAAATAAAAAAAAGTTTGCTGTCTTGCTATCAAGTATAAATAGACCTGCAATTATTAATCT
TTTGTTTCCTCGTCATTGTTCTCGTTCCCTTTCTTCCTTGTTTCTTTTTCTGCACAATATTTCAAGCTAT
ACCAAGCATACAAAGGGTGGGTCGAATCAAACAAGTTTGTACAAAAAAGCTGAACGAGAAACGTAAAATG
ATATAAATATCAATATATTAAATTAGATTTTGCATAAAAAACAGACTACATAATACTGTAAAACACAACA
TATCCAGTCACTATGGCGGCCGCGGGTGATGCTGCCAACTTAGCGGCCGCTAAGTTGGCAGCATCACCCG
ACGCACTTTGCGCCGAATAAATACCTGTGACGGAAGATCACTTCGCAGAATAAATAAATCCTGGTGTCCC
TGTTGATACCGGGAAGCCCTGGGCCAACTTTTGGCGAAAATGAGACGTTGATCGGCACGTAAGAGGTTCC
AACTTTCACCATAATGAAATAAGATCACTACCGGGCGTATTTTTTGAGTCATCGAGATTTTCAGGAGCTA
AGGAAGCTAAAATGGAGAAAAAAATCACTGGATATACCACCGTTGATATATCCCAATGGCATCGTAAAGA
ACATTTTGAGGCATTTCAGTCAGTTGCTCAATGTACCTATAACCAGACCGTTCAGCTGGATATTACGGCC
TTTTTAAAGACCGTAAAGAAAAATAAGCACAAGTTTTATCCGGCCTTTATTCACATTCTTGCCCGCCTGA
TGAATGCTCATCCGGAATTCCGTATGGCAATGAAAGACGGTGAGCTGGTGATATGGGATAGTGTTCACCC
TTGTTACACCGTTTTCCATGAGCAAACTGAAACGTTTTCATCGCTCTGGAGTGAATACCACGACGATTTC
CGGCAGTTTCTACATATATATTCGCAAGATGTGGCGTGTTACGGTGAAAACCTGGCCTATTTCCCTAAAG
GGTTTATTGAGAATATGTTTTTCGTCTCAGCCAATCCCTGGGTGAGTTTCACCAGTTTTGATTTAAACGT
GGCCAATATGGACAACTTCTTCGCCCCCGTTTTCACCATGGGCAAATATTATACGCAAGGCGACAAGGTG
CTGATGCCGCTGGCGATTCAGGTTCATCATGCCGTTTGTGATGGCTTCCATGTCGGCAGAATGCTTAATG
AATTACAACAGTACTGCGATGAGTGGCAGGCGGGGCGTAATCTAGAGGATCCGGCTTACTAAAAGCCAGA
TAACAGTATGCGTATTTGCGCGCTGATTTTTGCGGTATAAGAATATATACTGATATGTATACCCGAAGTA
TGTCAAAAAGAGGTATGCTATGAAGCAGCGTATTACAGTGACAGTTGACAGCGACAGCTATCAGTTGCTC
AAGGCATATATGATGTCAATATCTCCGGTCTGGTAAGCACAACCATGCAGAATGAAGCCCGTCGTCTGCG
TGCCGAACGCTGGAAAGCGGAAAATCAGGAAGGGATGGCTGAGGTCGCCCGGTTTATTGAAATGAACGGC
TCTTTTGCTGACGAGAACAGGGGCTGGTGAAATGCAGTTTAAGGTTTACACCTATAAAAGAGAGAGCCGT
TATCGTCTGTTTGTGGATGTACAGAGTGATATTATTGACACGCCCGGGCGACGGATGGTGATCCCCCTGG
CCAGTGCACGTCTGCTGTCAGATAAAGTCCCCCGTGAACTTTACCCGGTGGTGCATATCGGGGATGAAAG
CTGGCGCATGATGACCACCGATATGGCCAGTGTGCCGGTCTCCGTTATCGGGGAAGAAGTGGCTGATCTC
AGCCACCGCGAAAATGACATCAAAAACGCCATTAACCTGATGTTCTGGGGAATATAAATGTCAGGCTCCC
TTATACACAGCCAGTCTGCAGGTCGACCATAGTGACTGGATATGTTGTGTTTTACAGTATTATGTAGTCT
GTTTTTTATGCAAAATCTAATTTAATATATTGATATTTATATCATTTTACGTTTCTCGTTCAGCTTTCTT
GTACAAAGTGGTAGGAGGAGGAAGTACTAGTTTAATTAAGAGCTCTTAAGTAAGTAATGGCAAACAGCTA
TTATGGGTATTATGGGTTAGGGATAACAGGGTAATAAGCTCTAAGTAAGTAACGGCCGCCACCGCGGTGG
AGCTTTGGACTTCTTCGCCAGAGGTTTGGTCAAGTCTCCAATCAAGGTTGTCGGCTTGTCTACCTTGCCA
GAAATTTACGAAAAGATGGAAAAGGGTCAAATCGTTGGTAGATACGTTGTTGACACTTCTAAATAAGCGA
ATTTCTTATGATTTATGATTTTTATTATTAAATAAGTTATAAAAAAAATAAGTGTATACAAATTTTAAAG
TGACTCTTAGGTTTTAAAACGAAAATTCTTATTCTTGAGTAACTCTTTCCTGTAGGTCAGGTTGCTTTCT
CAGGTATAGCATGAGGTCGCTCTTATTGACCACACCTCTACCGGCATGCCGAGCAAATGCCTGCAAATCG
CTCCCCATTTCACCCAATTGTAGATATGCTAACTCCAGCAATGAGTTGATGAATCTCGGTGTGTATTTTA
TGTCCTCAGAGGACAACACCTGTTGTAATCGTTCTTCCACACGGATCCCAATTCGCCCTATAGTGAGTCG
TATTACAATTCACTGGCCGTCGTTTTACAACGTCGTGACTGGGAAAACCCTGGCGTTACCCAACTTAATC
GCCTTGCAGCACATCCCCCTTTCGCCAGCTGGCGTAATAGCGAAGAGGCCCGCACCGATCGCCCTTCCCA
ACAGTTGCGCAGCCTGAATGGCGAATGG
[124 nt withheld, positions 3529-3652]
C
[91 nt withheld, positions 3654-3744]
A
[49 nt withheld, positions 3746-3794]
CCTTTGACGTTGGAGTCCACGTTCTTT
[37 nt withheld, positions 3822-3858]
ACCCTATCTCGGTCTATTCTTTTGATTTATAAGGGATTTTGCCGATTTCGGCCTATTGGTTAAAAAATGA
GCTGATTTAACAAAAATTTAACGCGAATTTTAACAAAATATTAACGCTTACAATTTCCTGATGCGGTATT
TTCTCCTTACGCATCTGTGCGGTATTTCACACCGCGTACGCTGCAGGTCGACGGATCCCCGGGTTAATTA
AGGCGCGCCAGATCTGTTTAGCTTGCCTCGTCCCCGCCGGGTCACCCGGCCAGCGACATGGAGGCCCAGA
ATACCCTCCTTGACAGTCTTGACGTGCGCAGCTCAGGGGCATGATGTGACTGTCGCCCGTACATTTAGCC
CATACATCCCCATGTATAATCATTTGCATCCATACATTTTGATGGCCGCACGGCGCGAAGCAAAAATTAC
GGCTCCTCGCTGCGGACCTGCGAGCAGGGAAACGCTCCCCTCACAGACGCGTTGAATTGTCCCCACGCCG
CGCCCCTGTAGAGAAATATAAAAGGTTAGGATTTGCCACTGAGGTTCTTCTTTCATATACTTCCTTTTAA
AATCTTGCTAGGATACAGTTCTCACATCACATCCGAACATAAACAACCATGGGTAAAAAGCCTGAACTCA
CCGCGACGTCTGTCGAGAAGTTTCTGATCGAAAAGTTCGACAGCGTCTCCGACCTGATGCAGCTCTCGGA
GGGCGAAGAATCTCGTGCTTTCAGCTTCGATGTAGGAGGGCGTGGATATGTCCTGCGGGTAAATAGCTGC
GCCGATGGTTTCTACAAAGATCGTTATGTTTATCGGCACTTTGCATCGGCCGCGCTCCCGATTCCGGAAG
TGCTTGACATTGGGGAATTCAGCGAGAGCCTGACCTATTGCATCTCCCGCCGTGCACAGGGTGTCACGTT
GCAAGACCTGCCTGAAACCGAACTGCCCGCTGTTCTGCAGCCGGTCGCGGAGGCCATGGATGCGATCGCT
GCGGCCGATCTTAGCCAGACGAGCGGGTTCGGCCCATTCGGACCGCAAGGAATCGGTCAATACACTACAT
GGCGTGATTTCATATGCGCGATTGCTGATCCCCATGTGTATCACTGGCAAACTGTGATGGACGACACCGT
CAGTGCGTCCGTCGCGCAGGCTCTCGATGAGCTGATGCTTTGGGCCGAGGACTGCCCCGAAGTCCGGCAC
CTCGTGCACGCGGATTTCGGCTCCAACAATGTCCTGACGGACAATGGCCGCATAACAGCGGTCATTGACT
GGAGCGAGGCGATGTTCGGGGATTCCCAATACGAGGTCGCCAACATCTTCTTCTGGAGGCCGTGGTTGGC
TTGTATGGAGCAGCAGACGCGCTACTTCGAGCGGAGGCATCCGGAGCTTGCAGGATCGCCGCGGCTCCGG
GCGTATATGCTCCGCATTGGTCTTGACCAACTCTATCAGAGCTTGGTTGACGGCAATTTCGATGATGCAG
CTTGGGCGCAGGGTCGATGCGACGCAATCGTCCGATCCGGAGCCGGGACTGTCGGGCGTACACAAATCGC
CCGCAGAAGCGCGGCCGTCTGGACCGATGGCTGTGTAGAAGTACTCGCCGATAGTGGAAACCGACGCCCC
AGCACTCGTCCGAGGGCAAAGGAATAATCTCGAGTCATGTAATTAGTTATGTCACGCTTACATTCACGCC
CTCCCCCCACATCCGCTCTAACCGAAAAGGAAGGAGTTAGACAACCTGAAGTCTAGGTCCCTATTTATTT
TTTTATAGTTATGTTAGTATTAAGAACGTTATTTATATTTCAAATTTTTCTTTTTTTTCTGTACAGACGC
GTGTACGCATGTAACATTATACTGAAAACCTTGCTTGAGAAGGTTTTGGGACGCTCGAAGGCTTTAACGA
GCTCGAATTCATCGATCTCTCAGTACAATCTGCTCTGATGCCGCATAGTTAAGCCAGCCCCGACACCCGC
CAACACCCGCTGACGCGCCCTGACGGGCTTGTCTGCTCCCGGCATCCGCTTACAGACAAGCTGTGACCGT
CTCCGGGAGCTGCATGTGTCAGAGGTTTTCACCGTCATCACCGAAACGCGCGAGACGAAAGGGCCTCGTG
ATACGCCTATTTTTATAGGTTAATGTCATGATAATAATGGTTTCTTAGGACGGATCGCTTGCCTGTAACT
TACACGCGCCTCGTATCTTTTAATGATGGAATAATTTGGGAATTTACTCTGTGTTTATTTATTTTTATGT
TTTGTATTTGGATTTTAGAAAGTAAATAAAGAAGGTAGAAGAGTTACGGAATGAAGAAAAAAAAATAAAC
AAAGGTTTAAAAAATTTCAACAAAAAGCGTACTTTACATATATATTTATTAGACAAGAAAAGCAGATTAA
ATAGATATACATTCGATTAACGATAAGTAAAATGTAAAATCACAGGATTTTCGTGTGTGGTCTTCTACAC
AGACAAGATGAAACAATTCGGCATTAATACCTGAGAGCAGGAAGAGCAAGATAAAAGGTAGTATTTGTTG
GCGATCCCCCTAGAGTCTTTTACATCTTCGGAAAACAAAAACTATTTTTTCTTTAATTTCTTTTTTTACT
TTCTATTTTTAATTTATATATTTATATTAAAAAATTTAAATTATAATTATTTTTATAGCACGTGATGAAA
AGGACCCAGGTGGCACTTTTCGGGGAAATGTGCGCGGAACCCCTATTTGTTTATTTTTCTAAATACATTC
AAATATGTATCCGCTCATGAGACAATAACCCTGATAAATGCTTCAATAATATTGAAAAAGGAAGAGTATG
AGTATTCAACATTTCCGTGTCGCCCTTATTCCCTTTTTTGCGGCATTTTGCCTTCCTGTTTTTGCTCACC
CAGAAACGCTGGTGAAAGTAAAAGATGCTGAAGATCAGTTGGGTGCACGAGTGGGTTACATCGAACTGGA
TCTCAACAGCGGTAAGATCCTTGAGAGTTTTCGCCCCGAAGAACGTTTTCCAATGATGAGCACTTTTAAA
GTTCTGCTATGTGGCGCGGTATTATCCCGTATTGACGCCGGGCAAGAGCAACTCGGTCGCCGCATACACT
ATTCTCAGAATGACTTGGTTGAGTACTCACCAGTCACAGAAAAGCATCTTACGGATGGCATGACAGTAAG
AGAATTATGCAGTGCTGCCATAACCATGAGTGATAACACTGCGGCCAACTTACTTCTGACAACGATCGGA
GGACCGAAGGAGCTAACCGCTTTTTTGCACAACATGGGGGATCATGTAACTCGCCTTGATCGTTGGGAAC
CGGAGCTGAATGAAGCCATACCAAACGACGAGCGTGACACCACGATGCCTGTAGCAATGGCAACAACGTT
GCGCAAACTATTAACTGGCGAACTACTTACTCTAGCTTCCCGGCAACAATTAATAGACTGGATGGAGGCG
GATAAAGTTGCAGGACCACTTCTGCGCTCGGCCCTTCCGGCTGGCTGGTTTATTGCTGATAAATCTGGAG
CCGGTGAGCGTGGGTCTCGCGGTATCATTGCAGCACTGGGGCCAGATGGTAAGCCCTCCCGTATCGTAGT
TATCTACACGACGGGGAGTCAGGCAACTATGGATGAACGAAATAGACAGATCGCTGAGATAGGTGCCTCA
CTGATTAAGCATTGGTAACTGTCAGACCAAGTTTACTCATATATACTTTAGATTGATTTAAAACTTCATT
TTTAATTTAAAAGGATCTAGGTGAAGATCCTTTTTGATAATCTCATGACCAAAATCCCTTAACGTGAGTT
TTCGTTCCACTGAGCGTCAGACCCCGTAGAAAAGATCAAAGGATCTTCTTGAGATCCTTTTTTTCTGCGC
GTAATCTGCTGCTTGCAAACAAAAAAACCACCGCTACCAGCGGTGGTTTGTTTGCCGGATCAAGAGCTAC
CAACTCTTTTTCCGAAGGTAACTGGCTTCAGCAGAGCGCAGATACCAAATACTGTTCTTCTAGTGTAGCC
GTAGTTAGGCCACCACTTCAAGAACTCTGTAGCACCGCCTACATACCTCGCTCTGCTAATCCTGTTACCA
GTGGCTGCTGCCAGTGGCGATAAGTCGTGTCTTACCGGGTTGGACTCAAGACGATAGTTACCGGATAAGG
CGCAGCGGTCGGGCTGAACGGGGGGTTCGTGCACACAGCCCAGCTTGGAGCGAACGACCTACACCGAACT
GAGATACCTACAGCGTGAGCTATGAGAAAGCGCCACGCTTCCCGAAGGGAGAAAGGCGGACAGGTATCCG
GTAAGCGGCAGGGTCGGAACAGGAGAGCGCACGAGGGAGCTTCCAGGGGGAAACGCCTGGTATCTTTATA
GTCCTGTCGGGTTTCGCCACCTCTGACTTGAGCGTCGATTTTTGTGATGCTCGTCAGGGGGGCGGAGCCT
ATGGAAAAACGCCAGCAACGCGGCCTTTTTACGGTTCCTGGCCTTTTGCTGGCCTTTTGCTCACATGTTC
TTTCCTGCGTTATCCCCTGATTCTGTGGATAACCGTATTACCGCCTTTGAGTGAGCTGATACCGCTCGCC
GCAGCCGAACGACCGAGCGCAGCGAGTCAGTGAGCGAGGAAGCGGAAGAGCGCCCAATACGCAAACCGCC
TCTCCCCGCGCGTTGGCCGATTCATTAATGCAGCTGGCACGACAGGTTTCCCGACTGGAAAGCGGGCAGT
GAGCGCAACGCAATTAATGTGAGTTAGCTCACTCATTAGGCACCCCAGGCTTTACACTTTATGCTTCCGG
CTCGTATGTTGTGTGGAATTGTGAGCGGATAACAATTTCACACAGGAAACAGCTATGACCATGATTACGC
CAAGCTCGAAATTAACCCTCACTAAAGGGAACAAAAGCTGGTACCGGGCCCCCCCTCGAGATCCGGGATC
GAAGAAATGATGGTAAATGAAATAGGAAATCAAGGAGCATGAAGGCAAAAGACAAATATAAGGGTCGAAC
GAAAAATAAAGTGAAAAGTGTTGATATGATGTATTTGGCTTTGCGGCGCCGAAAAAACGAGTTTACGCAA
TTGCACAATCATGCTGACTCTGTGGCGGACCCGCGCTCTTGCCGGCCCGGCGATAACGCTGGGCGTGAGG
CTGTGCCCGGCGGAGTTTTTTGCGCCTGCATTTTCCAAGGTTTACCCTGCGCTAAGGGGCGAGATTGGAG
AAGCAATAAGAATGCCGGTTGGGGTTGCGATGATGACGACCACGACAACTGGTGTCATTATTTAAGTTGC
CGAAAGAACCTGAGTGCATTTGCAACATGAGTATACTAGAAGAATGAGCCAAGACTTGCGAGACGCGAGT
TTGCCGGTGGTGCGAACAATAGAGCGACCATGACCTTGAAGGTGAGACGCGCATAACCGCTAGAGTACTT
TGAAGAGGAAACAGCAATAGGGTTGCTACCAGTATAAATAGACAGGTACATACAACACTGGAAATGGTTG
TCTGTTTGAGTACGCTTTCAATTCATTTGGGTGTGCACTTTATTATGTTACAATATG
Features (pLannotate 1.2.2; 29 found; start..end, strand, type, name):
    155..853     +  promoter       ADH1 promoter: S. cerevisiae ADH1; promoter for alcohol dehydrogenase 1
    871..995     +  protein_bind   attR1: mutant version of attR; recombination site for the Gateway® LR reaction LR Clonase™
   1169..1271    +  promoter       cat promoter: promoter of the E. coli cat gene encoding chloramphenicol acetyltransferase
   1272..1952    +  CDS            CmR: chloramphenicol acetyltransferase confers resistance to chloramphenicol
   2109..2267    +  CDS            ccdA (fragment): CCDA_ECO57 - Also known as H, letA. Experimental evidence at protein level: Swiss-Prot protein existence level 1. Antitoxin component of a type II toxin-antitoxin (TA) system which inhibits the post-segregational killing (PSK) of plasmid-free cells, also referred to as a plasmid addiction system. Binds to and blocks the activity of CcdB; will also remove bound CcdB protein from the CcdB-GyrA complex by forming a CcdA-CcdB complex, a process termed rejuvenation. Functions as a transcriptional corepressor for the ccdAB operon, repression also requires CcdB (By similarity). From Escherichia coli
   2272..2577    +  CDS            ccdB: CcdB, a bacterial toxin that poisons DNA gyrase; ccdB; Plasmids containing the ccdB gene cannot be propagated in standard E. coli strains.
   2618..2742    -  protein_bind   attR2: mutant version of attR; recombination site for the Gateway® LR reaction LR Clonase™
   2853..2874    -  misc_feature   MCS (fragment): pBluescript multiple cloning site
   2872..3003    +  CDS            ADH1 (fragment): ADH1_YEAST - Also known as ADC1. Experimental evidence at protein level: Swiss-Prot protein existence level 1. This isozyme preferentially catalyzes the conversion of primary unbranched alcohols to their corresponding aldehydes. Also shows activity toward secondary alcohols. From Saccharomyces cerevisiae (strain ATCC 204508 / S288c) (Baker's yeast).
   3007..3194    +  terminator     ADH1 terminator: S. cerevisiae ADH1; transcription terminator for the S. cerevisiae alcohol dehydrogenase 1 (ADH1) gene
   3347..3365    -  promoter       T7 promoter: promoter for bacteriophage T7 RNA polymerase
   3368..3525    +  CDS            lacZα (fragment): LacZα fragment of β-galactosidase; lacZ fragment
   3529..3957    +  rep_origin     f1 ori (sequence partly withheld): f1 bacteriophage origin of replication; arrow indicates direction of (+) strand synthesis
   3985..4033    -  misc_feature   bom (fragment): basis of mobility region from pBR322
   4123..5497    +  gene           hphMX6 (fragment): yeast selectable marker conferring hygromycin resistance
   5549..5738    +  terminator     CYC1 terminator: S. cerevisiae CYC1; transcription terminator for CYC1
   5765..5805    -  misc_feature   bom (fragment): basis of mobility region from pBR322
   5907..5942    -  CDS            rop (fragment): Rop protein, which maintains plasmids at low copy number; rop
   6011..6514    -  misc_feature   CEN/ARS: S. cerevisiae CEN6 centromere fused to an autonomously replicating sequence
   6551..6655    +  promoter       AmpR promoter: bla
   6656..7516    +  CDS            AmpR: β-lactamase; bla; confers resistance to ampicillin, carbenicillin, and related antibiotics
   7687..8275    +  rep_origin     ori: high-copy-number ColE1/pMB1/pBR322/pUC origin of replication
   8458..8550    +  CDS            lacI (fragment): lac repressor; lacI; The lac repressor binds to the lac operator to inhibit transcription in E. coli. This inhibition can be relieved by adding lactose or isopropyl-β-D-thiogalactopyranoside (IPTG).
   8563..8584    +  protein_bind   CAP binding site: CAP binding activates transcription in the presence of cAMP. E. coli catabolite activator protein
   8599..8629    +  promoter       lac promoter: promoter for the E. coli lac operon
   8637..8653    +  protein_bind   lac operator: The lac repressor binds to the lac operator to inhibit transcription in E. coli. This inhibition can be relieved by adding lactose or isopropyl-β-D-thiogalactopyranoside (IPTG). lac repressor encoded by lacI
   8698..8716    +  promoter       T3 promoter: promoter for bacteriophage T3 RNA polymerase
   8728..8748    -  misc_feature   MCS (fragment): pBluescript multiple cloning site
   8797..9135    +  CDS            YO085_YEAST: Protein predicted: Swiss-Prot protein existence level 4. From Saccharomyces cerevisiae (strain ATCC 204508 / S288c) (Baker's yeast).
