[The description below was written by a language model from this plasmid's Addgene catalogue record and pLannotate feature annotations shown in this document.]
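Description:
pDN0604 (pDEST, HygR) is an empty Gateway destination vector for gene expression in Saccharomyces cerevisiae. It was derived from pDN0520 by replacing the original yeast selection marker with a hygromycin B resistance cassette. It is an E. coli–yeast shuttle plasmid of about 9.4 kb. In bacteria it replicates from a high-copy ColE1/pUC-type origin and carries ampicillin resistance. In yeast it is maintained through a CEN/ARS element, which normally gives stable, low-copy, centromeric propagation. Yeast transformants are selected with an hphMX-type hygromycin marker, which is followed in the annotation by a CYC1 terminator. This drug selection does not depend on auxotrophic markers in the host strain. The backbone also retains pBluescript-type remnants: an f1 origin, lac promoter/operator and lacZα fragments, and flanking T3 and T7 promoters.

The expression unit consists of the S. cerevisiae ADH1 promoter, a Gateway cassette and the ADH1 terminator. A short fragment of the ADH1 coding region sits just upstream of the terminator. The cassette is bounded by attR1 and attR2 and contains a chloramphenicol resistance gene with its cat promoter, a ccdA fragment and the ccdB gyrase toxin. Because ccdB is lethal to standard E. coli strains, the empty vector is propagated in a ccdB-tolerant strain under chloramphenicol and ampicillin. An LR recombination with an attL-flanked entry clone swaps the cassette for the gene of interest, and ccdB counterselects unrecombined plasmid. The inserted open reading frame is then placed under ADH1 promoter control. No epitope tags or reporter fusions are annotated. The record gives no specific application beyond yeast gene expression.
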