Addgene plasmid #210483: pDN0604 (pDEST, HygR)
Purpose: (Empty Backbone) pDEST vector with HygR marker for gene expression in S. cerevisiae.
Depositing lab: Christian Landry. Depositing organization: Universite Laval. Publication: Parallel nonfunctionalization of CK1delta/epsilon kinase ohnologs following a whole-genome duplication event. Evans-Yamamoto D, Dube AK, Saha G, Plante S, Bradley D, Gagnon-Arsenault I, Landry CR. Mol Biol Evol. 2023 Nov 18:msad246. doi: 10.1093/molbev/msad246. PubMed 37979156.
Backbone
  Vector backbone: pDN0520
  Backbone size (bp): 9355
  Modifications to backbone: Replaced selection marker to Hygromycin B resistance cassette.
  Vector type: Yeast Expression, Synthetic Biology ; Destination vector for Gateway cloning
  Promoter: ADH1
  Selectable markers: Hygromycin
Growth in bacteria
  Bacterial resistance: Chloramphenicol and Ampicillin, 25 & 100 μg/mL
  Growth temperature: 37°C
  Growth strain: ccdB Survival
  Copy number: High Copy
Gene/Insert
  Cloning method: Gateway Cloning
Terms and licenses: Academic/Nonprofit Terms; Industry Terms: Not Available to Industry
Depositor comments: Please visit https://doi.org/10.1101/2023.10.02.560513 for bioRxiv preprint.
How to cite: pDN0604 (pDEST, HygR) was a gift from Christian Landry (Addgene plasmid # 210483 ; http://n2t.net/addgene:210483 ; RRID:Addgene_210483)
